Addgene plasmid #55902: mRuby2-Lysosomes-20
Purpose: Localization: Lysosome Membrane, Excitation: 559, Emission: 600
Depositing lab: Michael Davidson. Publication: Improving FRET dynamic range with bright green and red fluorescent proteins. Lam AJ, St-Pierre F, Gong Y, Marshall JD, Cranfill PJ, Baird MA, McKeown MR, Wiedenmann J, Davidson MW, Schnitzer MJ, Tsien RY, Lin MZ. Nat Methods. 2012 Sep 9. doi: 10.1038/nmeth.2171. PubMed 22961245.
Backbone
  Vector backbone: mRuby2
  Backbone size w/o insert (bp): 4750
  Vector type: Mammalian Expression
  Selectable markers: Neomycin (select with G418)
Growth in bacteria
  Bacterial resistance: Kanamycin, 50 μg/mL
  Growth temperature: 37°C
  Growth strain: DH5alpha
  Copy number: High Copy
Gene/Insert
  Gene/Insert name: LAMP1 (alt name: NM_012857.2)
  Species: R. norvegicus (rat)
  Promoter: CMV
  Tag / fusion protein: mRuby2
  Cloning method: Unknown
  Sequencing primers: 5′ CMV-F; 3′ SV40pA-R
Terms and licenses: Academic/Nonprofit Terms; Industry Terms
Depositor comments: . Excitation = 559; Emission = 600
How to cite: mRuby2-Lysosomes-20 was a gift from Michael Davidson (Addgene plasmid # 55902 ; http://n2t.net/addgene:55902 ; RRID:Addgene_55902)
