[The description below was written by a language model from this plasmid's Addgene catalogue record and pLannotate feature annotations shown in this document.]
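Description:
mRuby2-Lysosomes-20 is a mammalian expression plasmid of about 5.95 kb that produces a red fluorescent marker for the lysosomal membrane. It is built on an mRuby2 N1-style fusion backbone. The human cytomegalovirus immediate early enhancer and promoter drive an open reading frame in which rat LAMP1 (lysosome-associated membrane glycoprotein 1) sits upstream of mRuby2, a constitutively red fluorescent protein derived from Entacmaea quadricolor. A short gap separates the two coding regions in the feature table, consistent with a linker; the "20" in the name may refer to its length, but the record does not say so. Because the fluorescent protein follows LAMP1, it is fused to the C-terminal end of the membrane protein, and LAMP1's own targeting carries the fusion to lysosomes. An SV40 polyadenylation signal terminates the transcript.

The plasmid is maintained at high copy in E. coli through a ColE1/pUC-type origin, and it also carries an f1 phage origin. A single Tn5 aminoglycoside phosphotransferase gene (NeoR/KanR) provides selection in both hosts. A bacterial bla-type promoter expresses it for kanamycin resistance in bacteria, while the adjacent SV40 enhancer/early promoter, with an HSV TK polyadenylation signal downstream, expresses it in mammalian cells for G418 selection of stable lines. Several small annotations (RSF ori, large T antigen, ble and bGH poly(A) fragments) are partial matches and probably not functional elements.

The construct is used to label lysosomes in live or fixed mammalian cells by fluorescence microscopy, with recorded excitation and emission maxima of 559 and 600 nm. It belongs to a set of localization fusions associated with the work that introduced mRuby2 as a bright red fluorescent protein for FRET.
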