Features (pLannotate 1.2.2; 16 found; start..end, strand, type, name):
      1..60      +  rep_origin     RSF ori (fragment): Plasmids containing the RSF 1030 origin of replication can be propagated in E. coli cells that contain additional plasmids with compatible origins.
    128..431     +  enhancer       CMV enhancer: human cytomegalovirus immediate early enhancer
    432..635     +  promoter       CMV promoter: human cytomegalovirus (CMV) immediate early promoter
    658..686     +  misc_feature   MCS (fragment): multiple cloning site
    693..1914    +  CDS            LAMP1 (fragment): rat lysosome-associated membrane glycoprotein 1
   1974..2684    +  CDS            mRuby2: mRuby2 is a basic (constitutively fluorescent) red fluorescent protein published in 2012, derived from Entacmaea quadricolor. It has moderate acid sensitivity.
   2703..2786    +  CDS            large T antigen (fragment): large T antigen from SV40 (simian virus 40)
   2809..2930    +  polyA_signal   SV40 poly(A) signal: SV40 polyadenylation signal
   2964..3392    -  rep_origin     f1 ori (sequence partly withheld): f1 bacteriophage origin of replication; arrow indicates direction of (+) strand synthesis
   3419..3523    +  promoter       AmpR promoter: bla
   3525..3882    +  promoter       SV40 promoter: SV40 enhancer and early promoter
   3917..4711    +  CDS            NeoR/KanR: aminoglycoside phosphotransferase from Tn5; aph(3')-II (or nptII); confers resistance to neomycin, kanamycin, and G418 (Geneticin®)
   4732..4884    +  CDS            ble (fragment): BLE_KLEPN - Experimental evidence at protein level: Swiss-Prot protein existence level 1. Binding protein with a strong affinity to the bleomycin family of antibiotics. Binds to CL990; an antimitotic-antibiotic compound. From Klebsiella pneumoniae.
   4943..4990    +  polyA_signal   HSV TK poly(A) signal: herpes simplex virus thymidine kinase polyadenylation signal (Cole and Stacy, 1985)
   5081..5097    -  polyA_signal   bGH poly(A) signal (fragment): bovine growth hormone polyadenylation signal
   5319..5907    +  rep_origin     ori: high-copy-number ColE1/pMB1/pBR322/pUC origin of replication
>Addgene plasmid #55902 | mRuby2-Lysosomes-20 | addgene full sequence | sequence record 257391 | Addgene NGS Result
TTTTGCTCACATGTTCTTTCCTGCGTTATCCCCTGATTCTGTGGATAACCGTATTACCGCCATGCATTAG
TTATTAATAGTAATCAATTACGGGGTCATTAGTTCATAGCCCATATATGGAGTTCCGCGTTACATAACTT
ACGGTAAATGGCCCGCCTGGCTGACCGCCCAACGACCCCCGCCCATTGACGTCAATAATGACGTATGTTC
CCATAGTAACGCCAATAGGGACTTTCCATTGACGTCAATGGGTGGAGTATTTACGGTAAACTGCCCACTT
GGCAGTACATCAAGTGTATCATATGCCAAGTACGCCCCCTATTGACGTCAATGACGGTAAATGGCCCGCC
TGGCATTATGCCCAGTACATGACCTTATGGGACTTTCCTACTTGGCAGTACATCTACGTATTAGTCATCG
CTATTACCATGGTGATGCGGTTTTGGCAGTACATCAATGGGCGTGGATAGCGGTTTGACTCACGGGGATT
TCCAAGTCTCCACCCCATTGACGTCAATGGGAGTTTGTTTTGGCACCAAAATCAACGGGACTTTCCAAAA
TGTCGTAACAACTCCGCCCCATTGACGCAAATGGGCGGTAGGCGTGTACGGTGGGAGGTCTATATAAGCA
GAGCTGGTTTAGTGAACCGTCAGATCCGCTAGCGCTACCGGACTCAGATCTCGAGCGCCACCATGGCGGC
CCCGGGCGCCCGGCGTCCGCTGCTCCTGTTGCTGCTGGCAGGCCTTGCACACAGCGCCCCAGCACTGTTC
GAGGTGAAAGACAACAACGGCACAGCGTGTATAATGGCCAGCTTCTCTGCCTCCTTTCTGACCACCTATG
AGGCTGGACATGTTTCTAAGGTCTCGAATATGACCCTGCCAGCCTCTGCAGAAGTCCTGAAGAATAGCAG
CTCTTGTGGTGAAAAGAATGCTTCTGAGCCCACCCTCGCAATCACCTTTGGAGAAGGATATTTACTGAAA
CTCACCTTCACAAAAAACACAACACGTTACAGTGTCCAGCACATGTATTTCACATATAACCTGTCAGACA
CACAATTCTTTCCCAATGCCAGCTCCAAAGGGCCCGACACTGTGGATTCCACAACTGACATCAAGGCAGA
CATCAACAAAACATACCGATGTGTCAGCGACATCAGGGTCTACATGAAGAATGTGACCATTGTGCTCTGG
GACGCTACTATCCAGGCCTACCTGCCGAGTAGCAACTTCAGCAAGGAAGAGACACGCTGCCCACAGGATC
AACCTTCCCCAACTACTGGGCCACCCAGCCCCTCACCACCACTTGTGCCCACAAACCCCAGTGTGTCCAA
GTACAATGTGACTGGTGACAATGGAACCTGCCTGCTGGCCTCTATGGCACTGCAACTCAACATCACCTAC
ATGAAGAAGGACAACACGACTGTGACCAGAGCATTCAACATCAACCCAAGTGACAAATATAGTGGGACTT
GCGGTGCCCAGTTGGTGACCCTGAAGGTGGGGAACAAGAGCAGAGTCCTGGAGCTGCAGTTTGGGATGAA
TGCCACTTCTAGCCTGTTTTTCCTGCAAGGAGTTCAGTTGAACATGACTCTTCCTGATGCCATAGAGCCC
ACGTTCAGCACCTCCAACTATTCCCTGAAAGCTCTTCAGGCCAGTGTCGGCAACTCATACAAGTGCAACA
GTGAGGAGCACATCTTTGTCAGCAAGGCGCTCGCCCTCAATGTCTTCAGCGTGCAAGTCCAGGCTTTCAG
GGTAGAAAGTGACAGGTTTGGGTCTGTGGAAGAGTGTGTACAGGACGGTAACAACATGCTGATCCCCATT
GCTGTGGGCGGGGCCCTGGCAGGGCTGGTCCTCATCGTCCTCATCGCCTACCTCATCGGCAGGAAGAGGA
GTCACGCGGGCTATCAGACCATCTCGGAATTCGGCTCCACCGGCTCCACCGGCTCCACCGGCGCGGATCC
ACCGGTCGCCACCATGGTGTCTAAGGGCGAAGAGCTGATCAAGGAAAATATGCGTATGAAGGTGGTCATG
GAAGGTTCGGTCAACGGCCACCAATTCAAATGCACAGGTGAAGGAGAAGGCAATCCGTACATGGGAACTC
AAACCATGAGGATCAAAGTCATCGAGGGAGGACCCCTGCCATTTGCCTTTGACATTCTTGCCACGTCGTT
CATGTATGGCAGCCGTACTTTTATCAAGTACCCGAAAGGCATTCCTGATTTCTTTAAACAGTCCTTTCCT
GAGGGTTTTACTTGGGAAAGAGTTACGAGATACGAAGATGGTGGAGTCGTCACCGTCATGCAGGACACCA
GCCTTGAGGATGGCTGTCTCGTTTACCACGTCCAAGTCAGAGGGGTAAACTTTCCCTCCAATGGTCCCGT
GATGCAGAAGAAGACCAAGGGTTGGGAGCCTAATACAGAGATGATGTATCCAGCAGATGGTGGTCTGAGG
GGATACACTCATATGGCACTGAAAGTTGATGGTGGTGGCCATCTGTCTTGCTCTTTCGTAACAACTTACA
GGTCAAAAAAGACCGTCGGGAACATCAAGATGCCCGGTATCCATGCCGTTGATCACCGCCTGGAAAGGTT
AGAGGAAAGTGACAATGAAATGTTCGTAGTACAACGCGAACACGCAGTTGCCAAGTTCGCCGGGCTTGGT
GGTGGGATGGACGAGCTGTACAAGTAAGCGGCCGCGACTCTAGATCATAATCAGCCATACCACATTTGTA
GAGGTTTTACTTGCTTTAAAAAACCTCCCACACCTCCCCCTGAACCTGAAACATAAAATGAATGCAATTG
TTGTTGTTAACTTGTTTATTGCAGCTTATAATGGTTACAAATAAAGCAATAGCATCACAAATTTCACAAA
TAAAGCATTTTTTTCACTGCATTCTAGTTGTGGTTTGTCCAAACTCATCAATGTATCTTAAGGCGTAAAT
TGTAAGCGTTAATATTTTGTTAAAATTCGCGTTAAATTTTTGTTAAATCAGCTCATTTTTTAACCAATAG
GCCGAAATCGGCAAAATCCCTTATAAATCAAAAGAATAGACCGAGATAGGGT
[37 nt withheld, positions 3063-3099]
AAAGAACGTGGACTCCAACGTCAAAGG
[49 nt withheld, positions 3127-3175]
T
[91 nt withheld, positions 3177-3267]
G
[124 nt withheld, positions 3269-3392]
CAGGTGGCACTTTTCGGGGAAATGTGCGCGGAACCCCTATTTGTTTATTTTTCTAAATACATTCAAATAT
GTATCCGCTCATGAGACAATAACCCTGATAAATGCTTCAATAATATTGAAAAAGGAAGAGTCCTGAGGCG
GAAAGAACCAGCTGTGGAATGTGTGTCAGTTAGGGTGTGGAAAGTCCCCAGGCTCCCCAGCAGGCAGAAG
TATGCAAAGCATGCATCTCAATTAGTCAGCAACCAGGTGTGGAAAGTCCCCAGGCTCCCCAGCAGGCAGA
AGTATGCAAAGCATGCATCTCAATTAGTCAGCAACCATAGTCCCGCCCCTAACTCCGCCCATCCCGCCCC
TAACTCCGCCCAGTTCCGCCCATTCTCCGCCCCATGGCTGACTAATTTTTTTTATTTATGCAGAGGCCGA
GGCCGCCTCGGCCTCTGAGCTATTCCAGAAGTAGTGAGGAGGCTTTTTTGGAGGCCTAGGCTTTTGCAAA
GATCGATCAAGAGACAGGATGAGGATCGTTTCGCATGATTGAACAAGATGGATTGCACGCAGGTTCTCCG
GCCGCTTGGGTGGAGAGGCTATTCGGCTATGACTGGGCACAACAGACAATCGGCTGCTCTGATGCCGCCG
TGTTCCGGCTGTCAGCGCAGGGGCGCCCGGTTCTTTTTGTCAAGACCGACCTGTCCGGTGCCCTGAATGA
ACTGCAAGACGAGGCAGCGCGGCTATCGTGGCTGGCCACGACGGGCGTTCCTTGCGCAGCTGTGCTCGAC
GTTGTCACTGAAGCGGGAAGGGACTGGCTGCTATTGGGCGAAGTGCCGGGGCAGGATCTCCTGTCATCTC
ACCTTGCTCCTGCCGAGAAAGTATCCATCATGGCTGATGCAATGCGGCGGCTGCATACGCTTGATCCGGC
TACCTGCCCATTCGACCACCAAGCGAAACATCGCATCGAGCGAGCACGTACTCGGATGGAAGCCGGTCTT
GTCGATCAGGATGATCTGGACGAAGAGCATCAGGGGCTCGCGCCAGCCGAACTGTTCGCCAGGCTCAAGG
CGAGCATGCCCGACGGCGAGGATCTCGTCGTGACCCATGGCGATGCCTGCTTGCCGAATATCATGGTGGA
AAATGGCCGCTTTTCTGGATTCATCGACTGTGGCCGGCTGGGTGTGGCGGACCGCTATCAGGACATAGCG
TTGGCTACCCGTGATATTGCTGAAGAGCTTGGCGGCGAATGGGCTGACCGCTTCCTCGTGCTTTACGGTA
TCGCCGCTCCCGATTCGCAGCGCATCGCCTTCTATCGCCTTCTTGACGAGTTCTTCTGAGCGGGACTCTG
GGGTTCGAAATGACCGACCAAGCGACGCCCAACCTGCCATCACGAGATTTCGATTCCACCGCCGCCTTCT
ATGAAAGGTTGGGCTTCGGAATCGTTTTCCGGGACGCCGGCTGGATGATCCTCCAGCGCGGGGATCTCAT
GCTGGAGTTCTTCGCCCACCCTAGGGGGAGGCTAACTGAAACACGGAAGGAGACAATACCGGAAGGAACC
CGCGCTATGACGGCAATAAAAAGACAGAATAAAACGCACGGTGTTGGGTCGTTTGTTCATAAACGCGGGG
TTCGGTCCCAGGGCTGGCACTCTGTCGATACCCCACCGAGACCCCATTGGGGCCAATACGCCCGCGTTTC
TTCCTTTTCCCCACCCCACCCCCCAAGTTCGGGTGAAGGCCCAGGGCTCGCAGCCAACGTCGGGGCGGCA
GGCCCTGCCATAGCCTCAGGTTACTCATATATACTTTAGATTGATTTAAAACTTCATTTTTAATTTAAAA
GGATCTAGGTGAAGATCCTTTTTGATAATCTCATGACCAAAATCCCTTAACGTGAGTTTTCGTTCCACTG
AGCGTCAGACCCCGTAGAAAAGATCAAAGGATCTTCTTGAGATCCTTTTTTTCTGCGCGTAATCTGCTGC
TTGCAAACAAAAAAACCACCGCTACCAGCGGTGGTTTGTTTGCCGGATCAAGAGCTACCAACTCTTTTTC
CGAAGGTAACTGGCTTCAGCAGAGCGCAGATACCAAATACTGTTCTTCTAGTGTAGCCGTAGTTAGGCCA
CCACTTCAAGAACTCTGTAGCACCGCCTACATACCTCGCTCTGCTAATCCTGTTACCAGTGGCTGCTGCC
AGTGGCGATAAGTCGTGTCTTACCGGGTTGGACTCAAGACGATAGTTACCGGATAAGGCGCAGCGGTCGG
GCTGAACGGGGGGTTCGTGCACACAGCCCAGCTTGGAGCGAACGACCTACACCGAACTGAGATACCTACA
GCGTGAGCTATGAGAAAGCGCCACGCTTCCCGAAGGGAGAAAGGCGGACAGGTATCCGGTAAGCGGCAGG
GTCGGAACAGGAGAGCGCACGAGGGAGCTTCCAGGGGGAAACGCCTGGTATCTTTATAGTCCTGTCGGGT
TTCGCCACCTCTGACTTGAGCGTCGATTTTTGTGATGCTCGTCAGGGGGGCGGAGCCTATGGAAAAACGC
CAGCAACGCGGCCTTTTTACGGTTCCTGGCCTTTTGCTGGCC
