>Addgene plasmid #55902 | mRuby2-Lysosomes-20 | depositor partial sequence | sequence record 86808 | insert sequence
ACGTCAGATCCGCTAGCGCTACCGGACTCAGATCTCGAGCGCCACCATGGCGGCCCCGGGCGCCCGGCGT
CCGCTGCTCCTGTTGCTGCTGGCAGGCCTTGCACACAGCGCCCCAGCACTGTTCGAGGTGAAAGACAACA
ACGGCACAGCGTGTATAATGGCCAGCTTCTCTGCCTCCTTTCTGACCACCTATGAGGCTGGACATGTTTC
TAAGGTCTCGAATATGACCCTGCCAGCCTCTGCAGAAGTCCTGAAGAATAGCAGCTCTTGTGGTGAAAAG
AATGCTTCTGAGCCCACCCTCGCAATCACCTTTGGAGAAGGATATTTACTGAAACTCACCTTCACAAAAA
ACACAACACGTTACAGTGTCCAGCACATGTATTTCACATATAACCTGTCAGACACACAATTCTTTCCCAA
TGCCAGCTCCAAAGGGCCCGACACTGTGGATTCCACAACTGACATCAAGGCAGACATCAACAAAACATAC
CGATGTGTCAGCGACATCAGGGTCTACATGAAGAATGTGACCATTGTGCTCTGGGACGCTACTATCCAGG
CCTACCTGCCGAGTAGCAACTTCAGCAAGGAAGAGACACGCTGCCCACAGGATCAACCTTCCCCAACTAC
TGGGCCACCCAGCCCCTCACCACCACTTGTGCCCACAAACCCCAGTGTGTCCAAGTACAATGTGACTGGT
GACAATGGAACCTGCCTGCTGGCCTCTATGGCACTGCAACTCAACATCACCTACATGAAGAAGGACAACA
CGACTGTGACCAGAGCATTCAACATCAACCCAAGTGACAAATATAGTGGGACTTGCGGTGCCCAGTTGGT
GACCCTGAAGGTGGGGAACAAGAGCAGAGTCCTGGAGCTGCAGTTTGGGATGAATGCCACTTCTAGCCTG
TTTTTCCTGCAAGGAGTTCAGTTGAACATGACTCTTCCTGATGCCATAGAGCCCACGTTCAGCACCTCCA
ACTATTCCCTGAAAGCTCTTCAGGCCAGTGTCGGCAACTCATACAAGTGCAACAGTGAGGAGCACATCTT
TGTCAGCAAGGCGCTCGCCCTCAATGTCTTCAGCGTGCAAGTCCAGGCTTTCAGGGTAGAAAGTGACAGG
TTTGGGTCTGTGGAAGAGTGTGTACAGGACGGTAACAACATGCTGATCCCCATTGCTGTGGGCGGGGCCC
TGGCAGGGCTGGTCCTCATCGTCCTCATCGCCTACCTCATCGGCAGGAAGAGGAGTCACGCGGGCTATCA
GACCATCTCGGAATTCGGCTCCACCGGCTCCACCGGCTCCACCGGCGCGGATCCACCGGTCGCCACCATG
GTGTCTAAGGGCGAAGAGCTGATCAAGGAAAATATGCGTATGAAGGTGGTCATGGAAGGTTCGGTCAACG
GCCACCAATTCAAATGCACAGGTGAAGGAGAAGGCAATCCGTACATGGGAACTCAAACCATGAGGATCAA
AGTCATCGAGGGAGGACCCCTGCCATTTGCCTTTGACATTCTTGCCACGTCGTTCATGTATGGCAGCCGT
ACTTTTATCAAGTACCCGAAAGGCATTCCTGATTTCTTTAAACAGTCCTTTCCTGAGGGTTTTACTTGGG
AAAGAGTTACGAGATACGAAGATGGTGGAGTCGTCACCGTCATGCAGGACACCAGCCTTGAGGATGGCTG
TCTCGTTTACCACGTCCAAGTCAGAGGGGTAAACTTTCCCTCCAATGGTCCCGTGATGCAGAAGAAGACC
AAGGGTTGGGAGCCTAATACAGAGATGATGTATCCAGCAGATGGTGGTCTGAGGGGATACACTCATATGG
CACTGAAAGTTGATGGTGGTGGCCATCTGTCTTGCTCTTTCGTAACAACTTACAGGTCAAAAAAGACCGT
CGGGAACATCAAGATGCCCGGTATCCATGCCGTTGATCACCGCCTGGAAAGGTTAGAGGAAAGTGACAAT
GAAATGTTCGTAGTACAACGCGAACACGCAGTTGCCAAGTTCGCCGGGCTTGGTGGTGGGATGGACGAGC
TGTACAAGTAAGCGGCCGCGACTCTAGATCATAATCAGCCATACCACA
